Addgene plasmid #161591: pCfB9339 (pgRNA_VII-1_NatMX)
Purpose: EasyClone-MarkerFree guiding RNA vector to direct Cas9 to cut at site VII-1
Depositing lab: Irina Borodina. Depositing organization: Danmarks Tekniske Universitet. Publication: Expansion of EasyClone-MarkerFree toolkit for Saccharomyces cerevisiae genome with new integration sites. Babaei M, Sartori L, Karpukhin A, Abashkin D, Matrosova E, Borodina I. FEMS Yeast Res. 2021 May 11;21(4). pii: 6249452. doi: 10.1093/femsyr/foab027. PubMed 33893795.
Backbone
  Vector backbone: pTAJAK-71 (pESC-NatMXsyn-USER)
  Vector type: Yeast Expression, CRISPR, Synthetic Biology
Growth in bacteria
  Bacterial resistance: Ampicillin, 100 μg/mL
  Growth temperature: 37°C
  Growth strain: DH5alpha
  Copy number: High Copy
Gene/Insert
  Gene/Insert name: guiding RNA
  gRNA/shRNA sequence: GTACTGCATGATATATTCAA
  Species: S. cerevisiae (budding yeast)
  Cloning method: Restriction Enzyme; 5′ cloning site Unknown (unknown if destroyed); 3′ cloning site Unknown (unknown if destroyed)
Terms and licenses: Academic/Nonprofit Terms; Industry Terms: Not Available to Industry
How to cite: pCfB9339 (pgRNA_VII-1_NatMX) was a gift from Irina Borodina (Addgene plasmid # 161591 ; http://n2t.net/addgene:161591 ; RRID:Addgene_161591)
