[The description below was written by a language model from this plasmid's Addgene catalogue record and pLannotate feature annotations shown in this document.]
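Description:
pCfB9339 (pgRNA_VII-1_NatMX) is a 5,289-bp episomal yeast guide RNA vector from the EasyClone-MarkerFree toolkit for Saccharomyces cerevisiae, built on the pTAJAK-71 (pESC-NatMXsyn-USER) backbone. It is a shuttle plasmid. In E. coli it replicates at high copy from a ColE1/pUC-type origin and is selected with ampicillin through the bla gene and its native promoter. In yeast it is maintained by the 2μ origin and selected with nourseothricin. The NatMX cassette consists of the nourseothricin acetyltransferase coding sequence flanked by the Ashbya gossypii TEF promoter and terminator. The annotation software labels this coding sequence as a fragment, perhaps because the backbone's "NatMXsyn" version differs from the reference nat1 gene, although the record does not say so. Short lacI, lacZα and rop fragments are non-functional backbone remnants.

The payload is a single guide RNA expression unit. The RNA polymerase III-transcribed SNR52 promoter drives a 20-nt spacer, which occupies the unannotated gap between the promoter and the Streptococcus pyogenes Cas9 gRNA scaffold. Transcription ends at the SUP4 tRNA terminator. The spacer directs Cas9 to cut at the chromosomal integration site designated VII-1. The plasmid does not encode Cas9, so the nuclease must be supplied separately. The stated purpose is to create a double-strand break at VII-1, one of the newer integration sites added to the EasyClone-MarkerFree system. In this type of approach, the break promotes insertion of expression cassettes without leaving a selection marker in the genome. The depositor and sequencing-derived records contain the same features in the same order and differ only in their start coordinate.
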