Features (pLannotate 1.2.2; 13 found; start..end, strand, type, name):
    171..514     +  promoter       TEF promoter: Ashbya gossypii TEF promoter
    521..1085    +  CDS            NrsR (fragment): nourseothricin acetyltransferase; Streptomyces noursei nat1; confers resistance to nourseothricin
   1093..1290    +  terminator     TEF terminator: Ashbya gossypii TEF terminator
   1365..1435    -  CDS            lacZα (fragment): LacZα fragment of β-galactosidase; lacZ fragment
   1468..1736    +  promoter       SNR52 promoter: promoter for the S. cerevisiae small nucleolar RNA gene SNR52
   1757..1831    +  misc_RNA       gRNA scaffold: guide RNA scaffold for the Streptococcus pyogenes CRISPR/Cas9 system
   1836..1855    +  terminator     SUP4 terminator: transcription terminator for the S. cerevisiae SUP4 tRNA gene
   1888..1945    -  CDS            lacI (fragment): lac repressor; lacI; The lac repressor binds to the lac operator to inhibit transcription in E. coli. This inhibition can be relieved by adding lactose or isopropyl-β-D-thiogalactopyranoside (IPTG).
   2128..2716    -  rep_origin     ori: high-copy-number ColE1/pMB1/pBR322/pUC origin of replication
   2887..3747    -  CDS            AmpR: β-lactamase; bla; confers resistance to ampicillin, carbenicillin, and related antibiotics
   3748..3852    -  promoter       AmpR promoter: bla
   3879..5221    -  rep_origin     2μ ori: yeast 2μ plasmid origin of replication
   5289..35      +  CDS            rop (fragment) (across the origin): Rop protein, which maintains plasmids at low copy number; rop
>Addgene plasmid #161591 | pCfB9339 (pgRNA_VII-1_NatMX) | depositor full sequence | sequence record 313182 | pCfB9339 (pgRNA_VII-1_NatMX) sequence 5289 bps
TCGCGCGTTTCGGTGATGACGGTGAAAACCTCTGACACATGCAGCTCCCGGAGACGGTCACAGCTTGTCT
GTAAGCGGATGCCGGGAGCAGACAAGCCCGTCAGGGCGCGTCAGCGGGATTTAAATGATCTGTTTAGCTT
GCCTCGTCCCCGCCGGGTCACCCGGCCAGCGACATGGAGGCCCAGAATACCCTCCTTGACAGTCTTGACG
TGCGCAGCTCAGGGGCATGATGTGACTGTCGCCCGTACATTTAGCCCATACATCCCCATGTATAATCATT
TGCATCCATACATTTTGATGGCCGCACGGCGCGAAGCAAAAATTACGGCTCCTCGCTGCAGACCTGCGAG
CAGGGAAACGCTCCCCTCACAGACGCGTTGAATTGTCCCCACGCCGCGCCCCTGTAGAGAAATATAAAAG
GTTAGGATTTGCCACTGAGGTTCTTCTTTCATATACTTCCTTTTAAAATCTTGCTAGGATACAGTTCTCA
CATCACATCCGAACATAAACAACCATGGGTACCACTCTTGACGACACGGCTTACCGGTACCGCACCAGTG
TCCCGGGGGACGCCGAGGCCATCGAGGCACTGGATGGGTCCTTCACCACCGACACCGTTTTCCGCGTCAC
CGCCACCGGGGACGGCTTCACCCTGCGGGAGGTGCCGGTGGACCCGCCCCTGACCAAGGTGTTCCCCGAC
GACGAATCGGACGACGAATCGGACGACGGGGAGGACGGCGACCCGGACTCCCGGACGTTCGTCGCGTACG
GGGACGACGGCGACCTGGCGGGCTTCGTGGTCGTCTCGTACTCCGGCTGGAACCGCCGGCTGACCGTCGA
GGACATCGAGGTCGCCCCGGAGCACCGGGGGCACGGGGTCGGGCGCGCGTTGATGGGGCTCGCGACGGAG
TTCGCCCGCGAGCGGGGCGCCGGGCACCTCTGGCTGGAGGTCACCAACGTCAACGCACCGGCGATCCACG
CGTACCGGCGGATGGGGTTCACCCTCTGCGGCCTGGACACCGCCCTGTACGACGGCACCGCCTCGGACGG
CGAGCAGGCGCTCTACATGAGCATGCCCTGCCCCTAATCAGTACTGACAATAAAAAGATTCTTGTTTTCA
AGAACTTGTCATTTGTATAGTTTTTTTATATTGTAGTTGTTCTATTTTAATCAAATGTTAGCGTGATTTA
TATTTTTTTTCGCCTCGACATCATCTGCCCAGATGCGAAGTTAAGTGCGCAGAAAGTAATATCATGCGTC
AATCGTATGTGAATGCTGGTCGCTATACTGCTGTCGATTCGATACTAACGCCGCCATCCAGTGTCGAAAA
CGAGCTGCGGCCGCCTACAGGGCGCGTCGCGCCATTCGCCATTCAGGCTGCGCAACTGTTGGGAAGGGCG
ATCGGTGCGGGCCTCTTCGCTATTACGCCAGCTGGAATGCGTGCGATAGGGAACAAAAGCTGGAGCTTCT
TTGAAAAGATAATGTATGATTATGCTTTCACTCATATTTATACAGAAACTTGATGTTTTCTTTCGAGTAT
ATACAAGGTGATTACATGTACGTTTGAAGTACAACTCTAGATTTTGTAGTGCCCTCTTGGGCTAGCGGTA
AAGGTGCGCATTTTTTCACACCCTACAATGTTCTGTTCAAAAGATTTTGGTCAAACGCTGTAGAAGTGAA
AGTTGGTGCGCATGTTTCGGCGTTCGAAACTTCTCCGCAGTGAAAGATAAATGATCGTACTGCATGATAT
ATTCAAGTTTTAGAGCTAGAAATAGCAAGTTAAAATAAGGCTAGTCCGTTATCAACTTGAAAAAGTGGCA
CCGAGTCGGTGGTGCTTTTTTTGTTTTTTATGTCTTCGAGTCATGTAATTAGTTAATCGCGTGCATTCCA
GCTGCATTAATGAATCGGCCAACGCGCGGGGAGAGGCGGTTTGCGTATTGGGCGCTCTTCCGCTTCCTCG
CTCACTGACTCGCTGCGCTCGGTCGTTCGGCTGCGGCGAGCGGTATCAGCTCACTCAAAGGCGGTAATAC
GGTTATCCACAGAATCAGGGGATAACGCAGGAAAGAACATGTGAGCAAAAGGCCAGCAAAAGGCCAGGAA
CCGTAAAAAGGCCGCGTTGCTGGCGTTTTTCCATAGGCTCCGCCCCCCTGACGAGCATCACAAAAATCGA
CGCTCAAGTCAGAGGTGGCGAAACCCGACAGGACTATAAAGATACCAGGCGTTTCCCCCTGGAAGCTCCC
TCGTGCGCTCTCCTGTTCCGACCCTGCCGCTTACCGGATACCTGTCCGCCTTTCTCCCTTCGGGAAGCGT
GGCGCTTTCTCATAGCTCACGCTGTAGGTATCTCAGTTCGGTGTAGGTCGTTCGCTCCAAGCTGGGCTGT
GTGCACGAACCCCCCGTTCAGCCCGACCGCTGCGCCTTATCCGGTAACTATCGTCTTGAGTCCAACCCGG
TAAGACACGACTTATCGCCACTGGCAGCAGCCACTGGTAACAGGATTAGCAGAGCGAGGTATGTAGGCGG
TGCTACAGAGTTCTTGAAGTGGTGGCCTAACTACGGCTACACTAGAAGGACAGTATTTGGTATCTGCGCT
CTGCTGAAGCCAGTTACCTTCGGAAAAAGAGTTGGTAGCTCTTGATCCGGCAAACAAACCACCGCTGGTA
GCGGTGGTTTTTTTGTTTGCAAGCAGCAGATTACGCGCAGAAAAAAAGGATCTCAAGAAGATCCTTTGAT
CTTTTCTACGGGGTCTGACGCTCAGTGGAACGAAAACTCACGTTAAGGGATTTTGGTCATGAGATTATCA
AAAAGGATCTTCACCTAGATCCTTTTAAATTAAAAATGAAGTTTTAAATCAATCTAAAGTATATATGAGT
AAACTTGGTCTGACAGTTACCAATGCTTAATCAGTGAGGCACCTATCTCAGCGATCTGTCTATTTCGTTC
ATCCATAGTTGCCTGACTCCCCGTCGTGTAGATAACTACGATACGGGAGGGCTTACCATCTGGCCCCAGT
GCTGCAATGATACCGCGAGACCCACGCTCACCGGCTCCAGATTTATCAGCAATAAACCAGCCAGCCGGAA
GGGCCGAGCGCAGAAGTGGTCCTGCAACTTTATCCGCCTCCATCCAGTCTATTAATTGTTGCCGGGAAGC
TAGAGTAAGTAGTTCGCCAGTTAATAGTTTGCGCAACGTTGTTGCCATTGCTACAGGCATCGTGGTGTCA
CGCTCGTCGTTTGGTATGGCTTCATTCAGCTCCGGTTCCCAACGATCAAGGCGAGTTACATGATCCCCCA
TGTTGTGCAAAAAAGCGGTTAGCTCCTTCGGTCCTCCGATCGTTGTCAGAAGTAAGTTGGCCGCAGTGTT
ATCACTCATGGTTATGGCAGCACTGCATAATTCTCTTACTGTCATGCCATCCGTAAGATGCTTTTCTGTG
ACTGGTGAGTACTCAACCAAGTCATTCTGAGAATAGTGTATGCGGCGACCGAGTTGCTCTTGCCCGGCGT
CAATACGGGATAATACCGCGCCACATAGCAGAACTTTAAAAGTGCTCATCATTGGAAAACGTTCTTCGGG
GCGAAAACTCTCAAGGATCTTACCGCTGTTGAGATCCAGTTCGATGTAACCCACTCGTGCACCCAACTGA
TCTTCAGCATCTTTTACTTTCACCAGCGTTTCTGGGTGAGCAAAAACAGGAAGGCAAAATGCCGCAAAAA
AGGGAATAAGGGCGACACGGAAATGTTGAATACTCATACTCTTCCTTTTTCAATATTATTGAAGCATTTA
TCAGGGTTATTGTCTCATGAGCGGATACATATTTGAATGTATTTAGAAAAATAAACAAATAGGGGTTCCG
CGCACATTTCCCCGAAAAGTGCCACCTGAACGAAGCATCTGTGCTTCATTTTGTAGAACAAAAATGCAAC
GCGAGAGCGCTAATTTTTCAAACAAAGAATCTGAGCTGCATTTTTACAGAACAGAAATGCAACGCGAAAG
CGCTATTTTACCAACGAAGAATCTGTGCTTCATTTTTGTAAAACAAAAATGCAACGCGAGAGCGCTAATT
TTTCAAACAAAGAATCTGAGCTGCATTTTTACAGAACAGAAATGCAACGCGAGAGCGCTATTTTACCAAC
AAAGAATCTATACTTCTTTTTTGTTCTACAAAAATGCATCCCGAGAGCGCTATTTTTCTAACAAAGCATC
TTAGATTACTTTTTTTCTCCTTTGTGCGCTCTATAATGCAGTCTCTTGATAACTTTTTGCACTGTAGGTC
CGTTAAGGTTAGAAGAAGGCTACTTTGGTGTCTATTTTCTCTTCCATAAAAAAAGCCTGACTCCACTTCC
CGCGTTTACTGATTACTAGCGAAGCTGCGGGTGCATTTTTTCAAGATAAAGGCATCCCCGATTATATTCT
ATACCGATGTGGATTGCGCATACTTTGTGAACAGAAAGTGATAGCGTTGATGATTCTTCATTGGTCAGAA
AATTATGAACGGTTTCTTCTATTTTGTCTCTATATACTACGTATAGGAAATGTTTACATTTTCGTATTGT
TTTCGATTCACTCTATGAATAGTTCTTACTACAATTTTTTTGTCTAAAGAGTAATACTAGAGATAAACAT
AAAAAATGTAGAGGTCGAGTTTAGATGCAAGTTCAAGGAGCGAAAGGTGGATGGGTAGGTTATATAGGGA
TATAGCACAGAGATATATAGCAAAGAGATACTTTTGAGCAATGTTTGTGGAAGCGGTATTCGCAATATTT
TAGTAGCTCGTTACAGTCCGGTGCGTTTTTGGTTTTTTGAAAGTGCGTCTTCAGAGCGCTTTTGGTTTTC
AAAAGCGCTCTGAAGTTCCTATACTTTCTAGAGAATAGGAACTTCGGAATAGGAACTTCAAAGCGTTTCC
GAAAACGAGCGCTTCCGAAAATGCAACGCGAGCTGCGCACATACAGCTCACTGTTCACGTCGCACCTATA
TCTGCGTGTTGCCTGTATATATATATACATGAGAAGAACGGCATAGTGCGTGTTTATGCTTAAATGCGTA
CTTATATGCGTCTATTTATGTAGGATGAAAGGTAGTCTAGTACCTCCTGTGATATTATCCCATTCCATGC
GGGGTATCGTATGCTTCCTTCAGCACTACCCTTTAGCTGTTCTATATGCTGCCACTCCTCAATTGGATTA
GTCTCATCCTTCAATGCTATCATTTCCTTTGATATTGGATCATACTAAGAAACCATTATTATCATGACAT
TAACCTATAAAAATAGGCGTATCACGAGGCCCTTTCGTC
