Features (pLannotate 1.2.2; 13 found; start..end, strand, type, name):
      1..269     +  promoter       SNR52 promoter: promoter for the S. cerevisiae small nucleolar RNA gene SNR52
    290..364     +  misc_RNA       gRNA scaffold: guide RNA scaffold for the Streptococcus pyogenes CRISPR/Cas9 system
    369..388     +  terminator     SUP4 terminator: transcription terminator for the S. cerevisiae SUP4 tRNA gene
    421..478     -  CDS            lacI (fragment): lac repressor; lacI; The lac repressor binds to the lac operator to inhibit transcription in E. coli. This inhibition can be relieved by adding lactose or isopropyl-β-D-thiogalactopyranoside (IPTG).
    661..1249    -  rep_origin     ori: high-copy-number ColE1/pMB1/pBR322/pUC origin of replication
   1420..2280    -  CDS            AmpR: β-lactamase; bla; confers resistance to ampicillin, carbenicillin, and related antibiotics
   2281..2385    -  promoter       AmpR promoter: bla
   2412..3754    -  rep_origin     2μ ori: yeast 2μ plasmid origin of replication
   3822..3857    +  CDS            rop (fragment): Rop protein, which maintains plasmids at low copy number; rop
   3997..4340    +  promoter       TEF promoter: Ashbya gossypii TEF promoter
   4347..4911    +  CDS            NrsR (fragment): nourseothricin acetyltransferase; Streptomyces noursei nat1; confers resistance to nourseothricin
   4919..5116    +  terminator     TEF terminator: Ashbya gossypii TEF terminator
   5187..5257    -  CDS            lacZα (fragment): LacZα fragment of β-galactosidase; lacZ fragment
>Addgene plasmid #161591 | pCfB9339 (pgRNA_VII-1_NatMX) | addgene full sequence | sequence record 318097 | Addgene NGS Result
TCTTTGAAAAGATAATGTATGATTATGCTTTCACTCATATTTATACAGAAACTTGATGTTTTCTTTCGAG
TATATACAAGGTGATTACATGTACGTTTGAAGTACAACTCTAGATTTTGTAGTGCCCTCTTGGGCTAGCG
GTAAAGGTGCGCATTTTTTCACACCCTACAATGTTCTGTTCAAAAGATTTTGGTCAAACGCTGTAGAAGT
GAAAGTTGGTGCGCATGTTTCGGCGTTCGAAACTTCTCCGCAGTGAAAGATAAATGATCGTACTGCATGA
TATATTCAAGTTTTAGAGCTAGAAATAGCAAGTTAAAATAAGGCTAGTCCGTTATCAACTTGAAAAAGTG
GCACCGAGTCGGTGGTGCTTTTTTTGTTTTTTATGTCTTCGAGTCATGTAATTAGTTAATCGCGTGCATT
CCAGCTGCATTAATGAATCGGCCAACGCGCGGGGAGAGGCGGTTTGCGTATTGGGCGCTCTTCCGCTTCC
TCGCTCACTGACTCGCTGCGCTCGGTCGTTCGGCTGCGGCGAGCGGTATCAGCTCACTCAAAGGCGGTAA
TACGGTTATCCACAGAATCAGGGGATAACGCAGGAAAGAACATGTGAGCAAAAGGCCAGCAAAAGGCCAG
GAACCGTAAAAAGGCCGCGTTGCTGGCGTTTTTCCATAGGCTCCGCCCCCCTGACGAGCATCACAAAAAT
CGACGCTCAAGTCAGAGGTGGCGAAACCCGACAGGACTATAAAGATACCAGGCGTTTCCCCCTGGAAGCT
CCCTCGTGCGCTCTCCTGTTCCGACCCTGCCGCTTACCGGATACCTGTCCGCCTTTCTCCCTTCGGGAAG
CGTGGCGCTTTCTCATAGCTCACGCTGTAGGTATCTCAGTTCGGTGTAGGTCGTTCGCTCCAAGCTGGGC
TGTGTGCACGAACCCCCCGTTCAGCCCGACCGCTGCGCCTTATCCGGTAACTATCGTCTTGAGTCCAACC
CGGTAAGACACGACTTATCGCCACTGGCAGCAGCCACTGGTAACAGGATTAGCAGAGCGAGGTATGTAGG
CGGTGCTACAGAGTTCTTGAAGTGGTGGCCTAACTACGGCTACACTAGAAGAACAGTATTTGGTATCTGC
GCTCTGCTGAAGCCAGTTACCTTCGGAAAAAGAGTTGGTAGCTCTTGATCCGGCAAACAAACCACCGCTG
GTAGCGGTGGTTTTTTTGTTTGCAAGCAGCAGATTACGCGCAGAAAAAAAGGATCTCAAGAAGATCCTTT
GATCTTTTCTACGGGGTCTGACGCTCAGTGGAACGAAAACTCACGTTAAGGGATTTTGGTCATGAGATTA
TCAAAAAGGATCTTCACCTAGATCCTTTTAAATTAAAAATGAAGTTTTAAATCAATCTAAAGTATATATG
AGTAAACTTGGTCTGACAGTTACCAATGCTTAATCAGTGAGGCACCTATCTCAGCGATCTGTCTATTTCG
TTCATCCATAGTTGCCTGACTCCCCGTCGTGTAGATAACTACGATACGGGAGGGCTTACCATCTGGCCCC
AGTGCTGCAATGATACCGCGAGACCCACGCTCACCGGCTCCAGATTTATCAGCAATAAACCAGCCAGCCG
GAAGGGCCGAGCGCAGAAGTGGTCCTGCAACTTTATCCGCCTCCATCCAGTCTATTAATTGTTGCCGGGA
AGCTAGAGTAAGTAGTTCGCCAGTTAATAGTTTGCGCAACGTTGTTGCCATTGCTACAGGCATCGTGGTG
TCACGCTCGTCGTTTGGTATGGCTTCATTCAGCTCCGGTTCCCAACGATCAAGGCGAGTTACATGATCCC
CCATGTTGTGCAAAAAAGCGGTTAGCTCCTTCGGTCCTCCGATCGTTGTCAGAAGTAAGTTGGCCGCAGT
GTTATCACTCATGGTTATGGCAGCACTGCATAATTCTCTTACTGTCATGCCATCCGTAAGATGCTTTTCT
GTGACTGGTGAGTACTCAACCAAGTCATTCTGAGAATAGTGTATGCGGCGACCGAGTTGCTCTTGCCCGG
CGTCAATACGGGATAATACCGCGCCACATAGCAGAACTTTAAAAGTGCTCATCATTGGAAAACGTTCTTC
GGGGCGAAAACTCTCAAGGATCTTACCGCTGTTGAGATCCAGTTCGATGTAACCCACTCGTGCACCCAAC
TGATCTTCAGCATCTTTTACTTTCACCAGCGTTTCTGGGTGAGCAAAAACAGGAAGGCAAAATGCCGCAA
AAAAGGGAATAAGGGCGACACGGAAATGTTGAATACTCATACTCTTCCTTTTTCAATATTATTGAAGCAT
TTATCAGGGTTATTGTCTCATGAGCGGATACATATTTGAATGTATTTAGAAAAATAAACAAATAGGGGTT
CCGCGCACATTTCCCCGAAAAGTGCCACCTGAACGAAGCATCTGTGCTTCATTTTGTAGAACAAAAATGC
AACGCGAGAGCGCTAATTTTTCAAACAAAGAATCTGAGCTGCATTTTTACAGAACAGAAATGCAACGCGA
AAGCGCTATTTTACCAACGAAGAATCTGTGCTTCATTTTTGTAAAACAAAAATGCAACGCGAGAGCGCTA
ATTTTTCAAACAAAGAATCTGAGCTGCATTTTTACAGAACAGAAATGCAACGCGAGAGCGCTATTTTACC
AACAAAGAATCTATACTTCTTTTTTGTTCTACAAAAATGCATCCCGAGAGCGCTATTTTTCTAACAAAGC
ATCTTAGATTACTTTTTTTCTCCTTTGTGCGCTCTATAATGCAGTCTCTTGATAACTTTTTGCACTGTAG
GTCCGTTAAGGTTAGAAGAAGGCTACTTTGGTGTCTATTTTCTCTTCCATAAAAAAAGCCTGACTCCACT
TCCCGCGTTTACTGATTACTAGCGAAGCTGCGGGTGCATTTTTTCAAGATAAAGGCATCCCCGATTATAT
TCTATACCGATGTGGATTGCGCATACTTTGTGAACAGAAAGTGATAGCGTTGATGATTCTTCATTGGTCA
GAAAATTATGAACGGTTTCTTCTATTTTGTCTCTATATACTACGTATAGGAAATGTTTACATTTTCGTAT
TGTTTTCGATTCACTCTATGAATAGTTCTTACTACAATTTTTTTGTCTAAAGAGTAATACTAGAGATAAA
CATAAAAAATGTAGAGGTCGAGTTTAGATGCAAGTTCAAGGAGCGAAAGGTGGATGGGTAGGTTATATAG
GGATATAGCACAGAGATATATAGCAAAGAGATACTTTTGAGCAATGTTTGTGGAAGCGGTATTCGCAATA
TTTTAGTAGCTCGTTACAGTCCGGTGCGTTTTTGGTTTTTTGAAAGTGCGTCTTCAGAGCGCTTTTGGTT
TTCAAAAGCGCTCTGAAGTTCCTATACTTTCTAGAGAATAGGAACTTCGGAATAGGAACTTCAAAGCGTT
TCCGAAAACGAGCGCTTCCGAAAATGCAACGCGAGCTGCGCACATACAGCTCACTGTTCACGTCGCACCT
ATATCTGCGTGTTGCCTGTATATATATATACATGAGAAGAACGGCATAGTGCGTGTTTATGCTTAAATGC
GTACTTATATGCGTCTATTTATGTAGGATGAAAGGTAGTCTAGTACCTCCTGTGATATTATCCCATTCCA
TGCGGGGTATCGTATGCTTCCTTCAGCACTACCCTTTAGCTGTTCTATATGCTGCCACTCCTCAATTGGA
TTAGTCTCATCCTTCAATGCTATCATTTCCTTTGATATTGGATCATACTAAGAAACCATTATTATCATGA
CATTAACCTATAAAAATAGGCGTATCACGAGGCCCTTTCGTCTCGCGCGTTTCGGTGATGACGGTGAAAA
CCTCTGACACATGCAGCTCCCGGAGACGGTCACAGCTTGTCTGTAAGCGGATGCCGGGAGCAGACAAGCC
CGTCAGGGCGCGTCAGCGGGCTGCATTTAAATGATCTGTTTAGCTTGCCTCGTCCCCGCCGGGTCACCCG
GCCAGCGACATGGAGGCCCAGAATACCCTCCTTGACAGTCTTGACGTGCGCAGCTCAGGGGCATGATGTG
ACTGTCGCCCGTACATTTAGCCCATACATCCCCATGTATAATCATTTGCATCCATACATTTTGATGGCCG
CACGGCGCGAAGCAAAAATTACGGCTCCTCGCTGCAGACCTGCGAGCAGGGAAACGCTCCCCTCACAGAC
GCGTTGAATTGTCCCCACGCCGCGCCCCTGTAGAGAAATATAAAAGGTTAGGATTTGCCACTGAGGTTCT
TCTTTCATATACTTCCTTTTAAAATCTTGCTAGGATACAGTTCTCACATCACATCCGAACATAAACAACC
ATGGGTACCACTCTTGACGACACGGCTTACCGGTACCGCACCAGTGTCCCGGGGGACGCCGAGGCCATCG
AGGCACTGGATGGGTCCTTCACCACCGACACCGTTTTCCGCGTCACCACCACCGGGGACGGCTTCACCCT
GCGGGAGGTGCCGGTGGACCCGCCCCTGACCAAGGTGTTCCCCGACGACGAATCGGACGACGAATCGGAC
GACGGGGAGGACGGCGACCCGGACTCCCGGACGTTCGTCGCGTACGGGGACGACGGCGACCTGGCGGGCT
TCGTGGTCGTCTCGTACTCCGGCTGGAACCGCCGGCTGACCGTCGAGGACATCGAGGTCGCCCCGGAGCA
CCGGGGGCACGGGGTCGGGCGCGCGTTGATGGGGCTCGCGACGGAGTTCGCCCGCGAGCGGGGCGCCGGG
CACCTCTGGCTGGAGGTCACCAACGTCAACGCACCGGCGATCCACGCGTACCGGCGGATGGGGTTCACCC
TCTGCGGCCTGGACACCGCCCTGTACGACGGCACCGCCTCGGACGGCGAGCAGGCGCTCTACATGAGCAT
GCCCTGCCCCTAATCAGTACTGACAATAAAAAGATTCTTGTTTTCAAGAACTTGTCATTTGTATAGTTTT
TTTATATTGTAGTTGTTCTATTTTAATCAAATGTTAGCGTGATTTATATTTTTTTTCGCCTCGACATCAT
CTGCCCAGATGCGAAGTTAAGTGCGCAGAAAGTAATATCATGCGTCAATCGTATGTGAATGCTGGTCGCT
ATACTGCTGTCGATTCGATACTAACGCCGCCATCCAGTGTCGAAAACGAGCTGCGGCCGCCTACAGGGCG
CGTCCATTCGCCATTCAGGCTGCGCAACTGTTGGGAAGGGCGATCGGTGCGGGCCTCTTCGCTATTACGC
CAGCTGGAATGCGTGCGATAGGGAACAAAAGCTGGAGCT
